Addgene plasmid #167207: FASTHDR-Cterm-mTagBFP2-Blasticidin
Purpose: (Empty Backbone) Plasmid to clone recombination arms to create homologous recombination donor vector for C-terminal gene tagging with mTagBFP2 and selection with Blasticidin
Depositing lab: Oscar Perez. Depositing organization: Temple University. Publication: Multiplex Gene Tagging with CRISPR-Cas9 for Live-Cell Microscopy and Application to Study the Role of SARS-CoV-2 Proteins in Autophagy, Mitochondrial Dynamics, and Cell Growth. Perez-Leal O, Nixon-Abell J, Barrero CA, Gordon JC, Oesterling J, Rico MC. CRISPR J. 2021 Nov 30. doi: 10.1089/crispr.2021.0041. PubMed 34847745.
Backbone
  Vector backbone: puc57
  Backbone size (bp): 2458
  Vector type: Mammalian Expression, CRISPR
  Selectable markers: Blasticidin
  Tag / fusion protein: mTagBFP2 (C terminal on insert)
Growth in bacteria
  Bacterial resistance: Ampicillin, 100 μg/mL
  Growth temperature: 37°C
  Growth strain: DB3.1
  Growth instructions: The empty plasmid must be maintained in E.coli DB3.1. Once the plasmid is used to insert homologous recombination arms, the plasmid must be transformed in a strain that is sensitive to ccdb such as DH5Alpha or similar.
  Copy number: High Copy
Gene/Insert
  Cloning method: Gibson Cloning
  Sequencing primers: 5′ gcagattgtactgagagtgcaccata; 3′ caggttttgctttttggcctttccc
Terms and licenses: Academic/Nonprofit Terms; Industry Terms: Not Available to Industry
How to cite: FASTHDR-Cterm-mTagBFP2-Blasticidin was a gift from Oscar Perez (Addgene plasmid # 167207 ; http://n2t.net/addgene:167207 ; RRID:Addgene_167207)
