[The description below was written by a language model from this plasmid's Addgene catalogue record and pLannotate feature annotations shown in this document.]
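Description:
FASTHDR-Cterm-mTagBFP2-Blasticidin is an empty donor-template backbone built on the high-copy cloning vector pUC57. It is intended for assembling homology-directed repair donors that tag endogenous mammalian genes at their C-terminus after CRISPR-Cas9 cleavage. In bacteria it replicates from a ColE1/pUC-type origin and is selected through the β-lactamase (AmpR) gene and its own promoter. Remnants of the lacZα/lac promoter-operator region from the parental cloning vector are also annotated. The sequenced record is 5,438 nt.

The payload is a central tagging cassette flanked on each side by a ccdB toxin gene, each preceded by a partial ccdA fragment. These two counter-selection cassettes occupy the positions where the left and right recombination arms are to be inserted by Gibson assembly. Because CcdB poisons DNA gyrase, the empty vector must be kept in a ccdB-tolerant strain such as DB3.1. Plasmids in which both cassettes have been replaced by homology arms can then be recovered in a ccdB-sensitive strain, which enriches for correct assemblies.

Between the two ccdB cassettes lie the blue fluorescent protein mTagBFP2 followed by a 6xHis tag, then the blasticidin S deaminase gene (bsd) for selecting edited mammalian cells, and a MALAT1-type mascRNA element downstream. No mammalian promoter is annotated, which is consistent with the cassette relying on the targeted locus for expression. The feature table does not identify how the tag and bsd are linked. The associated work used this vector family for multiplexed endogenous gene tagging for live-cell microscopy.
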