Features (pLannotate 1.2.2; 20 found; start..end, strand, type, name):
    137..236     +  misc_feature   bom (fragment): basis of mobility region from pBR322
    242..396     -  CDS            lacZα (fragment): LacZα fragment of β-galactosidase; lacZ fragment
    401..478     +  intron         PDK intron (fragment): pdk; modified pyruvate orthophosphate dikinase intron from Flaveria trinervia 3.0
    569..727     +  CDS            ccdA (fragment): CCDA_ECO57 - Also known as H, letA. Experimental evidence at protein level: Swiss-Prot protein existence level 1. Antitoxin component of a type II toxin-antitoxin (TA) system which inhibits the post-segregational killing (PSK) of plasmid-free cells, also referred to as a plasmid addiction system. Binds to and blocks the activity of CcdB; will also remove bound CcdB protein from the CcdB-GyrA complex by forming a CcdA-CcdB complex, a process termed rejuvenation. Functions as a transcriptional corepressor for the ccdAB operon, repression also requires CcdB (By similarity). From Escherichia coli
    732..1034    +  CDS            ccdB: CCDB_ECOLI - Also known as G, letB, letD. Experimental evidence at protein level: Swiss-Prot protein existence level 1. Toxic component of a type II toxin-antitoxin (TA) system, functioning in plasmid maintainence. Responsible for the post- segregational killing (PSK) of plasmid-free cells, also referred to as a plasmid addiction system. Half-life of over 2 hours. Cell killing by CcdB is accompanied by filamentation, defects in chromosome and plasmid segregation, defects in cell division, formation of anucleate cells, decreased DNA synthesis and plasmid loss. Interferes with the activity of DN
   1102..1812    +  CDS            mTagBFP2: mTagBFP2 is a basic (constitutively fluorescent) blue fluorescent protein published in 2011, derived from Entacmaea quadricolor. It is reported to be a very rapidly-maturing monomer with very low acid sensitivity.
   1813..1830    +  CDS            6xHis: 6xHis affinity tag
   1909..2298    +  CDS            bsd: BSD_ASPTE - Experimental evidence at protein level: Swiss-Prot protein existence level 1. Catalyzes the deamination of the cytosine moiety of the antibiotics blasticidin S, cytomycin and acetylblasticidin S. From Aspergillus terreus.
   2417..2473    +  ncRNA          mascRNA-menRNA: Accession: RF01684 - MALAT1-associated small cytoplasmic RNA/MEN beta RNA
   2481..2563    +  intron         PDK intron (fragment): pdk; modified pyruvate orthophosphate dikinase intron from Flaveria trinervia 3.0
   2654..2812    +  CDS            ccdA (fragment): CCDA_ECO57 - Also known as H, letA. Experimental evidence at protein level: Swiss-Prot protein existence level 1. Antitoxin component of a type II toxin-antitoxin (TA) system which inhibits the post-segregational killing (PSK) of plasmid-free cells, also referred to as a plasmid addiction system. Binds to and blocks the activity of CcdB; will also remove bound CcdB protein from the CcdB-GyrA complex by forming a CcdA-CcdB complex, a process termed rejuvenation. Functions as a transcriptional corepressor for the ccdAB operon, repression also requires CcdB (By similarity). From Escherichia coli
   2817..3119    +  CDS            ccdB: CCDB_ECOLI - Also known as G, letB, letD. Experimental evidence at protein level: Swiss-Prot protein existence level 1. Toxic component of a type II toxin-antitoxin (TA) system, functioning in plasmid maintainence. Responsible for the post- segregational killing (PSK) of plasmid-free cells, also referred to as a plasmid addiction system. Half-life of over 2 hours. Cell killing by CcdB is accompanied by filamentation, defects in chromosome and plasmid segregation, defects in cell division, formation of anucleate cells, decreased DNA synthesis and plasmid loss. Interferes with the activity of DN
   3241..3257    -  protein_bind   lac operator: The lac repressor binds to the lac operator to inhibit transcription in E. coli. This inhibition can be relieved by adding lactose or isopropyl-β-D-thiogalactopyranoside (IPTG). lac repressor encoded by lacI
   3265..3295    -  promoter       lac promoter: promoter for the E. coli lac operon
   3310..3331    -  protein_bind   CAP binding site: CAP binding activates transcription in the presence of cAMP. E. coli catabolite activator protein
   3344..3436    -  CDS            lacI (fragment): lac repressor; lacI; The lac repressor binds to the lac operator to inhibit transcription in E. coli. This inhibition can be relieved by adding lactose or isopropyl-β-D-thiogalactopyranoside (IPTG).
   3619..4207    -  rep_origin     ori: high-copy-number ColE1/pMB1/pBR322/pUC origin of replication
   4378..5238    -  CDS            AmpR: β-lactamase; bla; confers resistance to ampicillin, carbenicillin, and related antibiotics
   5239..5343    -  promoter       AmpR promoter: bla
   5438..35      +  CDS            rop (fragment) (across the origin): Rop protein, which maintains plasmids at low copy number; rop
>Addgene plasmid #167207 | FASTHDR-Cterm-mTagBFP2-Blasticidin | addgene full sequence | sequence record 341908 | Addgene NGS Result
TCGCGCGTTTCGGTGATGACGGTGAAAACCTCTGACACATGCAGCTCCCGGAGACGGTCACAGCTTGTCT
GTAAGCGGATGCCGGGAGCAGACAAGCCCGTCAGGGCGCGTCAGCGGGTGTTGGCGGGTGTCGGGGCTGG
CTTAACTATGCGGCATCAGAGCAGATTGTACTGAGAGTGCACCATATGCGGTGTGAAATACCGCACAGAT
GCGTAAGGAGAAAATACCGCATCAGGCGCCATTCGCCATTCAGGCTGCGCAACTGTTGGGAAGGGCGATC
GGTGCGGGCCTCTTCGCTATTACGCCAGCTGGCGAAAGGGGGATGTGCTGCAAGGCGATTAAGTTGGGTA
ACGCCAGGGTTTTCCCAGTCACGACGTTGTAAAACGACGGCCAGTGGGTACCGGCTTACTAAAAGCCAGA
TAACAGTATGCGTATTTGCGCGCTGATTTTTGCGGTATAAGAATATATACTGATATGTATACCCGAAGTA
TGTCAAAAAGAGGTATGCTATGAAGCAGCGTATTACAGTGACAGTTGACAGCGACAGCTATCAGTTGCTC
AAGGCATATATGATGTCAATATCTCCGGTCTGGTAAGCACAACCATGCAGAATGAAGCCCGTCGTCTGCG
TGCCGAACGCTGGAAAGCGGAAAATCAGGAAGGGATGGCTGAGGTCGCCCGGTTTATTGAAATGAACGGC
TCTTTTGCTGACGAGAACAGGGGCTGGTGAAATGCAGTTTAAGGTTTACACCTATAAAAGAGAGAGCCGT
TATCGTCTGTTTGTGGATGTACAGAGTGATATTATTGACACGCCCGGGCGACGGATGGTGATCCCCCTGG
CCAGTGCACGTCTGCTGTCAGATAAAGTCTCCCGTGAACTTTACCCGGTGGTGCATATCGGGGATGAAAG
CTGGCGCATGATGACCACCGATATGGCCAGTGTGCCGGTCTCCGTTATCGGGGAAGAAGTGGCTGATCTC
AGCCACCGCGAAAATGACATCAAAAACGCCATTAACCTGATGTTCTGGGGAATATAAATGTCAGGCTCCC
TTATACACAGCCAGTCTGCAGGTCGACGGTACCCAAGGCGGTGGAGAATTCATGGTCTCAAAAGGAGAAG
AACTCATCAAAGAAAATATGCACATGAAACTTTATATGGAGGGGACAGTGGATAATCACCACTTTAAATG
TACTTCTGAGGGGGAGGGGAAACCGTATGAAGGCACCCAGACCATGAGGATTAAGGTTGTCGAAGGCGGG
CCCCTTCCCTTCGCCTTCGACATACTTGCGACATCCTTCTTGTATGGTTCCAAAACCTTCATCAATCATA
CGCAGGGCATCCCAGATTTCTTCAAACAGAGTTTCCCAGAGGGATTTACTTGGGAGAGGGTCACGACGTA
TGAAGATGGAGGCGTCTTGACCGCTACCCAGGACACCAGTCTTCAAGATGGGTGTTTGATATACAACGTA
AAAATAAGGGGAGTTAATTTTACCAGTAACGGGCCAGTAATGCAGAAAAAGACCTTGGGATGGGAGGCTT
TTACGGAAACCTTGTATCCTGCGGATGGAGGTTTGGAGGGCAGAAATGATATGGCCCTGAAACTCGTCGG
TGGGTCTCATCTGATAGCAAATGCAAAAACAACATATCGAAGTAAGAAGCCAGCTAAGAACCTTAAAATG
CCAGGAGTTTATTACGTGGATTATAGGCTCGAACGGATCAAGGAGGCCAACAACGAGACCTATGTTGAGC
AACATGAGGTAGCAGTCGCTAGGTATTGTGATCTGCCGAGCAAACTTGGGCATAAACTGAATCACCATCA
CCATCACCATGAATTCGGATCTGGAGCAACAAACTTCTCACTACTCAAACAAGCAGGTGACGTGGAGGAG
AATCCCGGGCCTTCTAGAATGCCACTGTCTCAGGAAGAGAGCACACTGATAGAGAGAGCAACCGCGACCA
TCAATAGCATACCTATCAGTGAAGATTACAGTGTGGCCAGCGCCGCACTTTCTTCTGATGGCCGGATTTT
CACCGGCGTGAACGTCTATCACTTCACGGGGGGACCATGTGCAGAGCTGGTGGTACTCGGGACAGCCGCG
GCCGCTGCAGCTGGCAACCTCACATGCATCGTAGCCATCGGGAACGAGAATCGCGGTATCTTGTCACCCT
GTGGGAGATGCAGGCAGGTTCTGCTCGATTTGCACCCGGGAATTAAAGCAATCGTGAAGGACTCCGACGG
CCAGCCAACCGCAGTCGGCATCAGAGAATTGCTGCCTAGCGGCTATGTGTGGGAAGGCTCTAGATAAATT
CGTCAGTAGGGTTGTAAAGGTTTTTCTTTTCCTGAGAAAACAACCTTTTGTTTTCTCAGGTTTTGCTTTT
TGGCCTTTCCCTAGCTTTTAAAAAAAAAAAAGCAAAAGACGCTGGTGGCTGGCACTCCTGGTTTCCAGGA
CGGGGTTCAAGTCCCTGCGGTGTCTTTGCTTGGATCCGGCTTACTAAAAGCCAGATAACAGTATGCGTAT
TTGCGCGCTGATTTTTGCGGTATAAGAATATATACTGATATGTATACCCGAAGTATGTCAAAAAGAGGTA
TGCTATGAAGCAGCGTATTACAGTGACAGTTGACAGCGACAGCTATCAGTTGCTCAAGGCATATATGATG
TCAATATCTCCGGTCTGGTAAGCACAACCATGCAGAATGAAGCCCGTCGTCTGCGTGCCGAACGCTGGAA
AGCGGAAAATCAGGAAGGGATGGCTGAGGTCGCCCGGTTTATTGAAATGAACGGCTCTTTTGCTGACGAG
AACAGGGGCTGGTGAAATGCAGTTTAAGGTTTACACCTATAAAAGAGAGAGCCGTTATCGTCTGTTTGTG
GATGTACAGAGTGATATTATTGACACGCCCGGGCGACGGATGGTGATCCCCCTGGCCAGTGCACGTCTGC
TGTCAGATAAAGTCTCCCGTGAACTTTACCCGGTGGTGCATATCGGGGATGAAAGCTGGCGCATGATGAC
CACCGATATGGCCAGTGTGCCGGTCTCCGTTATCGGGGAAGAAGTGGCTGATCTCAGCCACCGCGAAAAT
GACATCAAAAACGCCATTAACCTGATGTTCTGGGGAATATAAATGTCAGGCTCCCTTATACACAGCCAGT
CTGCAGGTCGACGGATCCCGGGCCCGTCGACTGCAGAGGCCTGCATGCAAGCTTGGCGTAATCATGGTCA
TAGCTGTTTCCTGTGTGAAATTGTTATCCGCTCACAATTCCACACAACATACGAGCCGGAAGCATAAAGT
GTAAAGCCTGGGGTGCCTAATGAGTGAGCTAACTCACATTAATTGCGTTGCGCTCACTGCCCGCTTTCCA
GTCGGGAAACCTGTCGTGCCAGCTGCATTAATGAATCGGCCAACGCGCGGGGAGAGGCGGTTTGCGTATT
GGGCGCTCTTCCGCTTCCTCGCTCACTGACTCGCTGCGCTCGGTCGTTCGGCTGCGGCGAGCGGTATCAG
CTCACTCAAAGGCGGTAATACGGTTATCCACAGAATCAGGGGATAACGCAGGAAAGAACATGTGAGCAAA
AGGCCAGCAAAAGGCCAGGAACCGTAAAAAGGCCGCGTTGCTGGCGTTTTTCCATAGGCTCCGCCCCCCT
GACGAGCATCACAAAAATCGACGCTCAAGTCAGAGGTGGCGAAACCCGACAGGACTATAAAGATACCAGG
CGTTTCCCCCTGGAAGCTCCCTCGTGCGCTCTCCTGTTCCGACCCTGCCGCTTACCGGATACCTGTCCGC
CTTTCTCCCTTCGGGAAGCGTGGCGCTTTCTCATAGCTCACGCTGTAGGTATCTCAGTTCGGTGTAGGTC
GTTCGCTCCAAGCTGGGCTGTGTGCACGAACCCCCCGTTCAGCCCGACCGCTGCGCCTTATCCGGTAACT
ATCGTCTTGAGTCCAACCCGGTAAGACACGACTTATCGCCACTGGCAGCAGCCACTGGTAACAGGATTAG
CAGAGCGAGGTATGTAGGCGGTGCTACAGAGTTCTTGAAGTGGTGGCCTAACTACGGCTACACTAGAAGA
ACAGTATTTGGTATCTGCGCTCTGCTGAAGCCAGTTACCTTCGGAAAAAGAGTTGGTAGCTCTTGATCCG
GCAAACAAACCACCGCTGGTAGCGGTGGTTTTTTTGTTTGCAAGCAGCAGATTACGCGCAGAAAAAAAGG
ATCTCAAGAAGATCCTTTGATCTTTTCTACGGGGTCTGACGCTCAGTGGAACGAAAACTCACGTTAAGGG
ATTTTGGTCATGAGATTATCAAAAAGGATCTTCACCTAGATCCTTTTAAATTAAAAATGAAGTTTTAAAT
CAATCTAAAGTATATATGAGTAAACTTGGTCTGACAGTTACCAATGCTTAATCAGTGAGGCACCTATCTC
AGCGATCTGTCTATTTCGTTCATCCATAGTTGCCTGACTCCCCGTCGTGTAGATAACTACGATACGGGAG
GGCTTACCATCTGGCCCCAGTGCTGCAATGATACCGCGAGACCCACGCTCACCGGCTCCAGATTTATCAG
CAATAAACCAGCCAGCCGGAAGGGCCGAGCGCAGAAGTGGTCCTGCAACTTTATCCGCCTCCATCCAGTC
TATTAATTGTTGCCGGGAAGCTAGAGTAAGTAGTTCGCCAGTTAATAGTTTGCGCAACGTTGTTGCCATT
GCTACAGGCATCGTGGTGTCACGCTCGTCGTTTGGTATGGCTTCATTCAGCTCCGGTTCCCAACGATCAA
GGCGAGTTACATGATCCCCCATGTTGTGCAAAAAAGCGGTTAGCTCCTTCGGTCCTCCGATCGTTGTCAG
AAGTAAGTTGGCCGCAGTGTTATCACTCATGGTTATGGCAGCACTGCATAATTCTCTTACTGTCATGCCA
TCCGTAAGATGCTTTTCTGTGACTGGTGAGTACTCAACCAAGTCATTCTGAGAATAGTGTATGCGGCGAC
CGAGTTGCTCTTGCCCGGCGTCAATACGGGATAATACCGCGCCACATAGCAGAACTTTAAAAGTGCTCAT
CATTGGAAAACGTTCTTCGGGGCGAAAACTCTCAAGGATCTTACCGCTGTTGAGATCCAGTTCGATGTAA
CCCACTCGTGCACCCAACTGATCTTCAGCATCTTTTACTTTCACCAGCGTTTCTGGGTGAGCAAAAACAG
GAAGGCAAAATGCCGCAAAAAAGGGAATAAGGGCGACACGGAAATGTTGAATACTCATACTCTTCCTTTT
TCAATATTATTGAAGCATTTATCAGGGTTATTGTCTCATGAGCGGATACATATTTGAATGTATTTAGAAA
AATAAACAAATAGGGGTTCCGCGCACATTTCCCCGAAAAGTGCCACCTGACGTCTAAGAAACCATTATTA
TCATGACATTAACCTATAAAAATAGGCGTATCACGAGGCCCTTTCGTC
